Addgene plasmid #16021: pCMV6 Myc PAK5 S573N
Depositing lab: Jonathan Chernoff. Publication: p21-Activated kinase 5 (Pak5) localizes to mitochondria and inhibits apoptosis by phosphorylating BAD. Cotteret S, Jaffer ZM, Beeser A, Chernoff J. Mol Cell Biol. 2003 Aug . 23(16):5526-39. 10.1128/MCB.23.16.5526-5539.2003 PubMed 12897128.
Backbone
  Vector backbone: pCMV6-myc
  Backbone size w/o insert (bp): 4900
  Vector type: Mammalian Expression
Growth in bacteria
  Bacterial resistance: Ampicillin, 100 μg/mL
  Growth temperature: 37°C
  Growth strain: DH5alpha
  Copy number: High Copy
Gene/Insert
  Gene/Insert name: PAK5
  Species: H. sapiens (human)
  Insert size (bp): 2200
  Mutation: S573N: constitutively active
  Entrez Gene: PAK5 (a.k.a. PAK7)
  Tag / fusion protein: Myc (N terminal on backbone)
  Cloning method: Restriction Enzyme; 5′ cloning site BamHI/BglII (destroyed during cloning); 3′ cloning site EcoRI (not destroyed)
  Sequencing primers: 5′ CMV-F
Terms and licenses: Academic/Nonprofit Terms; Industry Terms: Not Available to Industry
Depositor comments: Order of elements: SalI-Myc-XbaI-Pak5-EcoRI
How to cite: pCMV6 Myc PAK5 S573N was a gift from Jonathan Chernoff (Addgene plasmid # 16021 ; http://n2t.net/addgene:16021 ; RRID:Addgene_16021)
