[The description below was written by a language model from this plasmid's Addgene catalogue record.]
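Description:
pCMV6 Myc PAK5 S573N is a mammalian expression plasmid built on the pCMV6-myc backbone (about 4.9 kb without insert) and carrying a roughly 2.2 kb human PAK5 (also known as PAK7) coding sequence. It is propagated in E. coli as a high-copy plasmid under ampicillin selection. The record does not list the origin of replication, polyadenylation signal or any mammalian selection marker. The promoter is not explicitly stated either, although the backbone name and the use of a CMV forward sequencing primer indicate that expression is driven by the cytomegalovirus immediate-early promoter, a strong constitutive promoter commonly used for transient expression in transfected mammalian cells.

The insert encodes p21-activated kinase 5, a serine/threonine kinase, with an S573N substitution that the depositor describes as rendering the kinase constitutively active. A Myc epitope tag supplied by the backbone is fused to the N terminus, allowing the protein to be detected or immunoprecipitated with anti-Myc antibodies. The depositor gives the order of elements as SalI, Myc, XbaI, Pak5, EcoRI. The insert was cloned by restriction digestion, with a BamHI/BglII compatible-end junction at the 5′ side that was destroyed in the process and an intact EcoRI site at the 3′ end.

The associated publication concerns PAK5 localisation to mitochondria and its inhibition of apoptosis through phosphorylation of BAD. This construct is therefore suited to gain-of-function experiments, in which the activated kinase is overexpressed in cultured cells to examine its localisation, substrates and effects on cell survival.
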