>Addgene plasmid #16021 | pCMV6 Myc PAK5 S573N | addgene partial sequence | sequence record 22387 | hGH-PA-R 5'-CCAGCTTGGTTCCCAATAGA-3'
ACTTGCCCCTTGCTCCTACCACCCCCCTCCACCCCATAATATTATAGAAGGACACCTAGTCAGACAAAAT
GATGCAACTTAATTTTATTAGGACAAGGCTGGTGGGCACTGGAGTGGCAACTTCCAGGGCCAGGAGAGGC
ACTGGGGAGGGGTCACAGGGATGCCACGGAATTCAGTGATGCCTGTATTGTCTCATGAGGGGGACGATGC
AAGACGGTGGACCTGCTAGTTTTAAGAATGGATGTCCGAGGAGTTCCTGGGCTGTTGCTCTCTGAGAGGG
CTCCCTCACCAACATCAAGTCTAGGAATCCCCGGAGCACTGAAGAAACCTTGTGTAGGTCCTTCACTCTT
GGAGGTAAACTGTCCCGGATCCTCCGCATCGCCTGGAGGGGAGGCTCATTGAAGTAGGGGGGCTCGCCAT
CAATCATTTCTATCACCATGATCCCGAGGGACCAGATGTCCACCTCTGTCCCATAAGGTAGTCTAGAAAT
CACCTCAGGGGCCATCCAGTAGGGAGTGCCAACCAATGATTTCCTCTTCGGCACCTCTTTGGAAACTTGA
GCACAGAAACCAAAATCAGACAACTTTATCCGGCCATCGCTTGTCAGGAGGATGTTGTCACTTTTTATGT
CCCTGTGAATCACTCCTTGGTTATGAAGGTAGGAGAGAGCTCTCAGAACTGACAGGCAGACAGTAGCTAT
CTGTTCTTCATTCATTCTGGTGTGAGT
